Addgene plasmid #120848: pLenti6.3/EV
Purpose: (Empty Backbone) Control vector, 20nt random sequence between gateway recombination sites
Depositing lab: Jan Rehwinkel. Depositing organization: University of Oxford.
Backbone
  Vector backbone: pLenti6.3
  Backbone manufacturer: Invitrogen
  Backbone size (bp): 7735
  Vector type: Lentiviral
Growth in bacteria
  Bacterial resistance: Ampicillin, 100 μg/mL
  Growth temperature: 37°C
  Growth strain: NEB Stable
  Copy number: High Copy
Gene/Insert
  Gene/Insert name: None
Terms and licenses: Academic/Nonprofit Terms; Industry Terms: Not Available to Industry
How to cite: pLenti6.3/EV was a gift from Jan Rehwinkel (Addgene plasmid # 120848 ; http://n2t.net/addgene:120848 ; RRID:Addgene_120848)
