[The description below was written by a language model from this plasmid's Addgene catalogue record and pLannotate feature annotations shown in this document.]
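Description:
pLenti6.3/EV is an empty-vector control built on the Invitrogen pLenti6.3 lentiviral backbone. Instead of a gene of interest it carries only a 20-nucleotide random sequence between the Gateway recombination sites. The plasmid is about 7.7 kb and is propagated in E. coli through a high-copy ColE1/pUC-type origin with ampicillin selection (AmpR). An f1 origin and remnants of lac, T7 and T3 cloning-vector sequence are also annotated in the bacterial backbone. The two sequence records, one from the depositor and one from repository sequencing, are the same length and list the same features in the same order, differing only in the starting coordinate.

The viral portion has a self-inactivating HIV-1-based design. An RSV promoter fused to a truncated 5' LTR drives Tat-independent transcription of the genomic RNA in packaging cells. This is followed by the Ψ packaging signal with a gag fragment, the RRE for Rev-dependent nuclear export, and the cPPT/CTS. The unit closes with a ΔU3 3' LTR, and an SV40 poly(A) signal and SV40 origin lie downstream.

Within the provirus, the CMV enhancer/promoter sits upstream of attB1 and attB2, followed by a V5 epitope tag and a WPRE that enhances transcript expression. Two short matches annotated as PLtetO-1 fragments lie just after the CMV promoter and probably reflect tet operator sequences, though the record does not say the promoter is tetracycline-regulated. A separate SV40/EM7 promoter cassette expresses blasticidin S deaminase, allowing blasticidin selection of transduced mammalian cells. The construct serves as a matched negative control for pLenti6.3 expression clones made by Gateway recombination.
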