Features (pLannotate 1.2.2; 33 found; start..end, strand, type, name):
      3..229     +  promoter       RSV promoter: Rous sarcoma virus enhancer/promoter
    230..410     +  LTR            5' LTR (truncated): truncated 5' long terminal repeat (LTR) from HIV-1
    457..582     +  misc_feature   HIV-1 Ψ: packaging signal of human immunodeficiency virus type 1
    566..929     +  CDS            HIV-1 gag (fragment): gag protein from human immunodeficiency virus 1; gag
   1075..1308    +  misc_feature   RRE: The Rev response element (RRE) of HIV-1 allows for Rev-dependent mRNA export from the nucleus to the cytoplasm.
   1685..1785    +  CDS            Rev (fragment): human immunodeficiency virus 1 (HIV-1) Rev protein; rev; enhances nuclear export of unspliced and incompletely spliced viral mRNAs
   1804..1921    +  misc_feature   cPPT/CTS: central polypurine tract and central termination sequence of HIV-1
   1945..2246    +  enhancer       CMV enhancer: human cytomegalovirus immediate early enhancer
   2247..2450    +  promoter       CMV promoter: human cytomegalovirus (CMV) immediate early promoter
   2452..2471    +  promoter       PLtetO-1 promoter (fragment): modified phage lambda PL promoter with tet operator sites (Lutz and Bujard, 1997)
   2473..2492    +  promoter       PLtetO-1 promoter (fragment): modified phage lambda PL promoter with tet operator sites (Lutz and Bujard, 1997)
   2532..2556    +  protein_bind   attB1: mutant version of attB; recombination site for the Gateway® BP reaction BP Clonase™
   2604..2628    -  protein_bind   attB2: mutant version of attB; recombination site for the Gateway® BP reaction BP Clonase™
   2681..2722    +  CDS            V5 tag: epitope tag from simian virus 5
   2746..3334    +  misc_feature   WPRE: woodchuck hepatitis virus posttranscriptional regulatory element
   3349..3665    +  promoter       SV40 promoter: SV40 enhancer and early promoter
   3713..3760    +  promoter       EM7 promoter: synthetic bacterial promoter&nbsp
   3779..4177    +  CDS            BSD: blasticidin S deaminase; Aspergillus terreus BSD; confers resistance to blasticidin
   4194..4262    +  CDS            nef (fragment): NEF_HV1Z2 - Experimental evidence at protein level: Swiss-Prot protein existence level 1. Extracellular Nef protein targets CD4(+) T-lymphocytes for apoptosis by interacting with CXCR4 surface receptors. From Human immunodeficiency virus type 1 group M subtype D (isolate Z2/CDC-Z34) (HIV-1).
   4264..4497    +  LTR            3' LTR (ΔU3): self-inactivating 3' long terminal repeat (LTR) from HIV-1
   4569..4690    +  polyA_signal   SV40 poly(A) signal: SV40 polyadenylation signal
   4730..4865    +  rep_origin     SV40 ori: SV40 origin of replication
   4886..4904    -  promoter       T7 promoter: promoter for bacteriophage T7 RNA polymerase
   4912..5067    +  CDS            lacZα (fragment): LacZα fragment of β-galactosidase; lacZ fragment
   5072..5500    +  rep_origin     f1 ori (sequence partly withheld): f1 bacteriophage origin of replication; arrow indicates direction of (+) strand synthesis
   5553..5657    +  promoter       AmpR promoter: bla
   5658..6518    +  CDS            AmpR: β-lactamase; bla; confers resistance to ampicillin, carbenicillin, and related antibiotics
   6689..7277    +  rep_origin     ori: high-copy-number ColE1/pMB1/pBR322/pUC origin of replication
   7460..7552    +  CDS            lacI (fragment): lac repressor; lacI; The lac repressor binds to the lac operator to inhibit transcription in E. coli. This inhibition can be relieved by adding lactose or isopropyl-β-D-thiogalactopyranoside (IPTG).
   7565..7586    +  protein_bind   CAP binding site: CAP binding activates transcription in the presence of cAMP. E. coli catabolite activator protein
   7601..7631    +  promoter       lac promoter: promoter for the E. coli lac operon
   7639..7655    +  protein_bind   lac operator: The lac repressor binds to the lac operator to inhibit transcription in E. coli. This inhibition can be relieved by adding lactose or isopropyl-β-D-thiogalactopyranoside (IPTG). lac repressor encoded by lacI
   7700..7718    +  promoter       T3 promoter: promoter for bacteriophage T3 RNA polymerase
>Addgene plasmid #120848 | pLenti6.3/EV | depositor full sequence | sequence record 229586 | pLenti6.3/EV sequence 7743 bps
AATGTAGTCTTATGCAATACTCTTGTAGTCTTGCAACATGGTAACGATGAGTTAGCAACATGCCTTACAA
GGAGAGAAAAAGCACCGTGCATGCCGATTGGTGGAAGTAAGGTGGTACGATCGTGCCTTATTAGGAAGGC
AACAGACGGGTCTGACATGGATTGGACGAACCACTGAATTGCCGCATTGCAGAGATATTGTATTTAAGTG
CCTAGCTCGATACATAAACGGGTCTCTCTGGTTAGACCAGATCTGAGCCTGGGAGCTCTCTGGCTAACTA
GGGAACCCACTGCTTAAGCCTCAATAAAGCTTGCCTTGAGTGCTTCAAGTAGTGTGTGCCCGTCTGTTGT
GTGACTCTGGTAACTAGAGATCCCTCAGACCCTTTTAGTCAGTGTGGAAAATCTCTAGCAGTGGCGCCCG
AACAGGGACTTGAAAGCGAAAGGGAAACCAGAGGAGCTCTCTCGACGCAGGACTCGGCTTGCTGAAGCGC
GCACGGCAAGAGGCGAGGGGCGGCGACTGGTGAGTACGCCAAAAATTTTGACTAGCGGAGGCTAGAAGGA
GAGAGATGGGTGCGAGAGCGTCAGTATTAAGCGGGGGAGAATTAGATCGCGATGGGAAAAAATTCGGTTA
AGGCCAGGGGGAAAGAAAAAATATAAATTAAAACATATAGTATGGGCAAGCAGGGAGCTAGAACGATTCG
CAGTTAATCCTGGCCTGTTAGAAACATCAGAAGGCTGTAGACAAATACTGGGACAGCTACAACCATCCCT
TCAGACAGGATCAGAAGAACTTAGATCATTATATAATACAGTAGCAACCCTCTATTGTGTGCATCAAAGG
ATAGAGATAAAAGACACCAAGGAAGCTTTAGACAAGATAGAGGAAGAGCAAAACAAAAGTAAGACCACCG
CACAGCAAGCGGCCGCTGATCTTCAGACCTGGAGGAGGAGATATGAGGGACAATTGGAGAAGTGAATTAT
ATAAATATAAAGTAGTAAAAATTGAACCATTAGGAGTAGCACCCACCAAGGCAAAGAGAAGAGTGGTGCA
GAGAGAAAAAAGAGCAGTGGGAATAGGAGCTTTGTTCCTTGGGTTCTTGGGAGCAGCAGGAAGCACTATG
GGCGCAGCGTCAATGACGCTGACGGTACAGGCCAGACAATTATTGTCTGGTATAGTGCAGCAGCAGAACA
ATTTGCTGAGGGCTATTGAGGCGCAACAGCATCTGTTGCAACTCACAGTCTGGGGCATCAAGCAGCTCCA
GGCAAGAATCCTGGCTGTGGAAAGATACCTAAAGGATCAACAGCTCCTGGGGATTTGGGGTTGCTCTGGA
AAACTCATTTGCACCACTGCTGTGCCTTGGAATGCTAGTTGGAGTAATAAATCTCTGGAACAGATTTGGA
ATCACACGACCTGGATGGAGTGGGACAGAGAAATTAACAATTACACAAGCTTAATACACTCCTTAATTGA
AGAATCGCAAAACCAGCAAGAAAAGAATGAACAAGAATTATTGGAATTAGATAAATGGGCAAGTTTGTGG
AATTGGTTTAACATAACAAATTGGCTGTGGTATATAAAATTATTCATAATGATAGTAGGAGGCTTGGTAG
GTTTAAGAATAGTTTTTGCTGTACTTTCTATAGTGAATAGAGTTAGGCAGGGATATTCACCATTATCGTT
TCAGACCCACCTCCCAACCCCGAGGGGACCCGACAGGCCCGAAGGAATAGAAGAAGAAGGTGGAGAGAGA
GACAGAGACAGATCCATTCGATTAGTGAACGGATCTCGACGGTATCGGTTAACTTTTAAAAGAAAAGGGG
GGATTGGGGGGTACAGTGCAGGGGAAAGAATAGTAGACATAATAGCAACAGACATACAAACTAAAGAATT
ACAAAAACAAATTACAAAAATTCAAAATTTTATCGATAAGCTTGGGAGTTCCGCTTACATAACTTACGGT
AAATGGCCCGCCTGGCTGACCGCCCAACGACCCCCGCCCATTGACGTCAATAATGACGTATGTTCCCATA
GTAACGCCAATAGGGACTTTCCATTGACGTCAATGGGTGGAGTATTTACGGTAAACTGCCCACTTGGCAG
TACATCAAGTGTATCATATGCCAAGTACGCCCCCTATTGACGTCAATGACGGTAAATGGCCCGCCTGGCA
TTATGCCCAGTACATGACCTTATGGGACTTTCCTACTTGGCAGTACATCTACGTATTAGTCATCGCTATT
ACCATGGTGATGCGGTTTTGGCAGTACATCAATGGGCGTGGATAGCGGTTTGACTCACGGGGATTTCCAA
GTCTCCACCCCATTGACGTCAATGGGAGTTTGTTTTGGCACCAAAATCAACGGGACTTTCCAAAATGTCG
TAACAACTCCGCCCCATTGACGCAAATGGGCGGTAGGCGTGTACGGTGGGAGGTCTATATAAGCAGAGCT
CTCCCTATCAGTGATAGAGATCTCCCTATCAGTGATAGAGATCGTCGACTAGTCCAGTGTGGTGGAATTC
TGCAGATATCAACAAGTTTGTACAAAAAAGCAGGCTCCGAATTCGCCCTTATCTACCCGCGAGGTCAGAC
AAGGGCGAATTCGACCCAGCTTTCTTGTACAAAGTGGTTGATATCCAGCACAGTGGCGGCCGCTCGAGTC
TAGAGGGGCCGCGGTTCGAAGGTAAGCCTATCCCTAACCCTCTCCTCGGTCTCGATTCTACGCGTACCGG
TTAGTAATGATCGACAATCAACCTCTGGATTACAAAATTTGTGAAAGATTGACTGGTATTCTTAACTATG
TTGCTCCTTTTACGCTATGTGGATACGCTGCTTTAATGCCTTTGTATCATGCTATTGCTTCCCGTATGGC
TTTCATTTTCTCCTCCTTGTATAAATCCTGGTTGCTGTCTCTTTATGAGGAGTTGTGGCCCGTTGTCAGG
CAACGTGGCGTGGTGTGCACTGTGTTTGCTGACGCAACCCCCACTGGTTGGGGCATTGCCACCACCTGTC
AGCTCCTTTCCGGGACTTTCGCTTTCCCCCTCCCTATTGCCACGGCGGAACTCATCGCCGCCTGCCTTGC
CCGCTGCTGGACAGGGGCTCGGCTGTTGGGCACTGACAATTCCGTGGTGTTGTCGGGGAAGCTGACGTCC
TTTCCATGGCTGCTCGCCTGTGTTGCCACCTGGATTCTGCGCGGGACGTCCTTCTGCTACGTCCCTTCGG
CCCTCAATCCAGCGGACCTTCCTTCCCGCGGCCTGCTGCCGGCTCTGCGGCCTCTTCCGCGTCTTCGCCT
TCGCCCTCAGACGAGTCGGATCTCCCTTTGGGCCGCCTCCCCGCCTGGCGATGGTACCGGTGTGGAAAGT
CCCCAGGCTCCCCAGCAGGCAGAAGTATGCAAAGCATGCATCTCAATTAGTCAGCAACCAGGTGTGGAAA
GTCCCCAGGCTCCCCAGCAGGCAGAAGTATGCAAAGCATGCATCTCAATTAGTCAGCAACCATAGTCCCG
CCCCTAACTCCGCCCATCCCGCCCCTAACTCCGCCCAGTTCCGCCCATTCTCCGCCCCATGGCTGACTAA
TTTTTTTTATTTATGCAGAGGCCGAGGCCGCCTCTGCCTCTGAGCTATTCCAGAAGTAGTGAGGAGGCTT
TTTTGGAGGCCTAGGCTTTTGCAAAAAGCTCCCGGGAGCTTGTATATCCATTTTCGGATCTGATCAGCAC
GTGTTGACAATTAATCATCGGCATAGTATATCGGCATAGTATAATACGACAAGGTGAGGAACTAAACCAT
GGCCAAGCCTTTGTCTCAAGAAGAATCCACCCTCATTGAAAGAGCAACGGCTACAATCAACAGCATCCCC
ATCTCTGAAGACTACAGCGTCGCCAGCGCAGCTCTCTCTAGCGACGGCCGCATCTTCACTGGTGTCAATG
TATATCATTTTACTGGGGGACCTTGTGCAGAACTCGTGGTGCTGGGCACTGCTGCTGCTGCGGCAGCTGG
CAACCTGACTTGTATCGTCGCGATCGGAAATGAGAACAGGGGCATCTTGAGCCCCTGCGGACGGTGCCGA
CAGGTGCTTCTCGATCTGCATCCTGGGATCAAAGCCATAGTGAAGGACAGTGATGGACAGCCGACGGCAG
TTGGGATTCGTGAATTGCTGCCCTCTGGTTATGTGTGGGAGGGCTAAGCACAATTCGAGCTCGGTACCTT
TAAGACCAATGACTTACAAGGCAGCTGTAGATCTTAGCCACTTTTTAAAAGAAAAGGGGGGACTGGAAGG
GCTAATTCACTCCCAACGAAGACAAGATCTGCTTTTTGCTTGTACTGGGTCTCTCTGGTTAGACCAGATC
TGAGCCTGGGAGCTCTCTGGCTAACTAGGGAACCCACTGCTTAAGCCTCAATAAAGCTTGCCTTGAGTGC
TTCAAGTAGTGTGTGCCCGTCTGTTGTGTGACTCTGGTAACTAGAGATCCCTCAGACCCTTTTAGTCAGT
GTGGAAAATCTCTAGCAGTAGTAGTTCATGTCATCTTATTATTCAGTATTTATAACTTGCAAAGAAATGA
ATATCAGAGAGTGAGAGGAACTTGTTTATTGCAGCTTATAATGGTTACAAATAAAGCAATAGCATCACAA
ATTTCACAAATAAAGCATTTTTTTCACTGCATTCTAGTTGTGGTTTGTCCAAACTCATCAATGTATCTTA
TCATGTCTGGCTCTAGCTATCCCGCCCCTAACTCCGCCCATCCCGCCCCTAACTCCGCCCAGTTCCGCCC
ATTCTCCGCCCCATGGCTGACTAATTTTTTTTATTTATGCAGAGGCCGAGGCCGCCTCGGCCTCTGAGCT
ATTCCAGAAGTAGTGAGGAGGCTTTTTTGGAGGCCTAGGGACGTACCCAATTCGCCCTATAGTGAGTCGT
ATTACGCGCGCTCACTGGCCGTCGTTTTACAACGTCGTGACTGGGAAAACCCTGGCGTTACCCAACTTAA
TCGCCTTGCAGCACATCCCCCTTTCGCCAGCTGGCGTAATAGCGAAGAGGCCCGCACCGATCGCCCTTCC
CAACAGTTGCGCAGCCTGAATGGCGAATGGG
[124 nt withheld, positions 5072-5195]
C
[91 nt withheld, positions 5197-5287]
A
[49 nt withheld, positions 5289-5337]
CCTTTGACGTTGGAGTCCACGTTCTTT
[37 nt withheld, positions 5365-5401]
ACCCTATCTCGGTCTATTCTTTTGATTTATAAGGGATTTTGCCGATTTCGGCCTATTGGTTAAAAAATGA
GCTGATTTAACAAAAATTTAACGCGAATTTTAACAAAATATTAACGCTTACAATTTAGGTGGCACTTTTC
GGGGAAATGTGCGCGGAACCCCTATTTGTTTATTTTTCTAAATACATTCAAATATGTATCCGCTCATGAG
ACAATAACCCTGATAAATGCTTCAATAATATTGAAAAAGGAAGAGTATGAGTATTCAACATTTCCGTGTC
GCCCTTATTCCCTTTTTTGCGGCATTTTGCCTTCCTGTTTTTGCTCACCCAGAAACGCTGGTGAAAGTAA
AAGATGCTGAAGATCAGTTGGGTGCACGAGTGGGTTACATCGAACTGGATCTCAACAGCGGTAAGATCCT
TGAGAGTTTTCGCCCCGAAGAACGTTTTCCAATGATGAGCACTTTTAAAGTTCTGCTATGTGGCGCGGTA
TTATCCCGTATTGACGCCGGGCAAGAGCAACTCGGTCGCCGCATACACTATTCTCAGAATGACTTGGTTG
AGTACTCACCAGTCACAGAAAAGCATCTTACGGATGGCATGACAGTAAGAGAATTATGCAGTGCTGCCAT
AACCATGAGTGATAACACTGCGGCCAACTTACTTCTGACAACGATCGGAGGACCGAAGGAGCTAACCGCT
TTTTTGCACAACATGGGGGATCATGTAACTCGCCTTGATCGTTGGGAACCGGAGCTGAATGAAGCCATAC
CAAACGACGAGCGTGACACCACGATGCCTGTAGCAATGGCAACAACGTTGCGCAAACTATTAACTGGCGA
ACTACTTACTCTAGCTTCCCGGCAACAATTAATAGACTGGATGGAGGCGGATAAAGTTGCAGGACCACTT
CTGCGCTCGGCCCTTCCGGCTGGCTGGTTTATTGCTGATAAATCTGGAGCCGGTGAGCGTGGGTCTCGCG
GTATCATTGCAGCACTGGGGCCAGATGGTAAGCCCTCCCGTATCGTAGTTATCTACACGACGGGGAGTCA
GGCAACTATGGATGAACGAAATAGACAGATCGCTGAGATAGGTGCCTCACTGATTAAGCATTGGTAACTG
TCAGACCAAGTTTACTCATATATACTTTAGATTGATTTAAAACTTCATTTTTAATTTAAAAGGATCTAGG
TGAAGATCCTTTTTGATAATCTCATGACCAAAATCCCTTAACGTGAGTTTTCGTTCCACTGAGCGTCAGA
CCCCGTAGAAAAGATCAAAGGATCTTCTTGAGATCCTTTTTTTCTGCGCGTAATCTGCTGCTTGCAAACA
AAAAAACCACCGCTACCAGCGGTGGTTTGTTTGCCGGATCAAGAGCTACCAACTCTTTTTCCGAAGGTAA
CTGGCTTCAGCAGAGCGCAGATACCAAATACTGTTCTTCTAGTGTAGCCGTAGTTAGGCCACCACTTCAA
GAACTCTGTAGCACCGCCTACATACCTCGCTCTGCTAATCCTGTTACCAGTGGCTGCTGCCAGTGGCGAT
AAGTCGTGTCTTACCGGGTTGGACTCAAGACGATAGTTACCGGATAAGGCGCAGCGGTCGGGCTGAACGG
GGGGTTCGTGCACACAGCCCAGCTTGGAGCGAACGACCTACACCGAACTGAGATACCTACAGCGTGAGCT
ATGAGAAAGCGCCACGCTTCCCGAAGGGAGAAAGGCGGACAGGTATCCGGTAAGCGGCAGGGTCGGAACA
GGAGAGCGCACGAGGGAGCTTCCAGGGGGAAACGCCTGGTATCTTTATAGTCCTGTCGGGTTTCGCCACC
TCTGACTTGAGCGTCGATTTTTGTGATGCTCGTCAGGGGGGCGGAGCCTATGGAAAAACGCCAGCAACGC
GGCCTTTTTACGGTTCCTGGCCTTTTGCTGGCCTTTTGCTCACATGTTCTTTCCTGCGTTATCCCCTGAT
TCTGTGGATAACCGTATTACCGCCTTTGAGTGAGCTGATACCGCTCGCCGCAGCCGAACGACCGAGCGCA
GCGAGTCAGTGAGCGAGGAAGCGGAAGAGCGCCCAATACGCAAACCGCCTCTCCCCGCGCGTTGGCCGAT
TCATTAATGCAGCTGGCACGACAGGTTTCCCGACTGGAAAGCGGGCAGTGAGCGCAACGCAATTAATGTG
AGTTAGCTCACTCATTAGGCACCCCAGGCTTTACACTTTATGCTTCCGGCTCGTATGTTGTGTGGAATTG
TGAGCGGATAACAATTTCACACAGGAAACAGCTATGACCATGATTACGCCAAGCGCGCAATTAACCCTCA
CTAAAGGGAACAAAAGCTGGAGCTGCAAGCTT
