Features (pLannotate 1.2.2; 33 found; start..end, strand, type, name):
      1..181     +  LTR            5' LTR (truncated): truncated 5' long terminal repeat (LTR) from HIV-1
    228..353     +  misc_feature   HIV-1 Ψ: packaging signal of human immunodeficiency virus type 1
    337..700     +  CDS            HIV-1 gag (fragment): gag protein from human immunodeficiency virus 1; gag
    846..1079    +  misc_feature   RRE: The Rev response element (RRE) of HIV-1 allows for Rev-dependent mRNA export from the nucleus to the cytoplasm.
   1456..1556    +  CDS            Rev (fragment): human immunodeficiency virus 1 (HIV-1) Rev protein; rev; enhances nuclear export of unspliced and incompletely spliced viral mRNAs
   1575..1692    +  misc_feature   cPPT/CTS: central polypurine tract and central termination sequence of HIV-1
   1716..2017    +  enhancer       CMV enhancer: human cytomegalovirus immediate early enhancer
   2018..2221    +  promoter       CMV promoter: human cytomegalovirus (CMV) immediate early promoter
   2223..2242    +  promoter       PLtetO-1 promoter (fragment): modified phage lambda PL promoter with tet operator sites (Lutz and Bujard, 1997)
   2244..2263    +  promoter       PLtetO-1 promoter (fragment): modified phage lambda PL promoter with tet operator sites (Lutz and Bujard, 1997)
   2303..2327    +  protein_bind   attB1: mutant version of attB; recombination site for the Gateway® BP reaction BP Clonase™
   2375..2399    -  protein_bind   attB2: mutant version of attB; recombination site for the Gateway® BP reaction BP Clonase™
   2452..2493    +  CDS            V5 tag: epitope tag from simian virus 5
   2517..3105    +  misc_feature   WPRE: woodchuck hepatitis virus posttranscriptional regulatory element
   3120..3436    +  promoter       SV40 promoter: SV40 enhancer and early promoter
   3484..3531    +  promoter       EM7 promoter: synthetic bacterial promoter&nbsp
   3550..3948    +  CDS            BSD: blasticidin S deaminase; Aspergillus terreus BSD; confers resistance to blasticidin
   3965..4033    +  CDS            nef (fragment): NEF_HV1Z2 - Experimental evidence at protein level: Swiss-Prot protein existence level 1. Extracellular Nef protein targets CD4(+) T-lymphocytes for apoptosis by interacting with CXCR4 surface receptors. From Human immunodeficiency virus type 1 group M subtype D (isolate Z2/CDC-Z34) (HIV-1).
   4035..4268    +  LTR            3' LTR (ΔU3): self-inactivating 3' long terminal repeat (LTR) from HIV-1
   4340..4461    +  polyA_signal   SV40 poly(A) signal: SV40 polyadenylation signal
   4501..4636    +  rep_origin     SV40 ori: SV40 origin of replication
   4657..4675    -  promoter       T7 promoter: promoter for bacteriophage T7 RNA polymerase
   4683..4838    +  CDS            lacZα (fragment): LacZα fragment of β-galactosidase; lacZ fragment
   4843..5271    +  rep_origin     f1 ori (sequence partly withheld): f1 bacteriophage origin of replication; arrow indicates direction of (+) strand synthesis
   5324..5428    +  promoter       AmpR promoter: bla
   5429..6289    +  CDS            AmpR: β-lactamase; bla; confers resistance to ampicillin, carbenicillin, and related antibiotics
   6460..7048    +  rep_origin     ori: high-copy-number ColE1/pMB1/pBR322/pUC origin of replication
   7231..7323    +  CDS            lacI (fragment): lac repressor; lacI; The lac repressor binds to the lac operator to inhibit transcription in E. coli. This inhibition can be relieved by adding lactose or isopropyl-β-D-thiogalactopyranoside (IPTG).
   7336..7357    +  protein_bind   CAP binding site: CAP binding activates transcription in the presence of cAMP. E. coli catabolite activator protein
   7372..7402    +  promoter       lac promoter: promoter for the E. coli lac operon
   7410..7426    +  protein_bind   lac operator: The lac repressor binds to the lac operator to inhibit transcription in E. coli. This inhibition can be relieved by adding lactose or isopropyl-β-D-thiogalactopyranoside (IPTG). lac repressor encoded by lacI
   7471..7489    +  promoter       T3 promoter: promoter for bacteriophage T3 RNA polymerase
   7517..7743    +  promoter       RSV promoter: Rous sarcoma virus enhancer/promoter
>Addgene plasmid #120848 | pLenti6.3/EV | addgene full sequence | sequence record 234653 | Addgene NGS Result
GGGTCTCTCTGGTTAGACCAGATCTGAGCCTGGGAGCTCTCTGGCTAACTAGGGAACCCACTGCTTAAGC
CTCAATAAAGCTTGCCTTGAGTGCTTCAAGTAGTGTGTGCCCGTCTGTTGTGTGACTCTGGTAACTAGAG
ATCCCTCAGACCCTTTTAGTCAGTGTGGAAAATCTCTAGCAGTGGCGCCCGAACAGGGACTTGAAAGCGA
AAGGGAAACCAGAGGAGCTCTCTCGACGCAGGACTCGGCTTGCTGAAGCGCGCACGGCAAGAGGCGAGGG
GCGGCGACTGGTGAGTACGCCAAAAATTTTGACTAGCGGAGGCTAGAAGGAGAGAGATGGGTGCGAGAGC
GTCAGTATTAAGCGGGGGAGAATTAGATCGCGATGGGAAAAAATTCGGTTAAGGCCAGGGGGAAAGAAAA
AATATAAATTAAAACATATAGTATGGGCAAGCAGGGAGCTAGAACGATTCGCAGTTAATCCTGGCCTGTT
AGAAACATCAGAAGGCTGTAGACAAATACTGGGACAGCTACAACCATCCCTTCAGACAGGATCAGAAGAA
CTTAGATCATTATATAATACAGTAGCAACCCTCTATTGTGTGCATCAAAGGATAGAGATAAAAGACACCA
AGGAAGCTTTAGACAAGATAGAGGAAGAGCAAAACAAAAGTAAGACCACCGCACAGCAAGCGGCCGCTGA
TCTTCAGACCTGGAGGAGGAGATATGAGGGACAATTGGAGAAGTGAATTATATAAATATAAAGTAGTAAA
AATTGAACCATTAGGAGTAGCACCCACCAAGGCAAAGAGAAGAGTGGTGCAGAGAGAAAAAAGAGCAGTG
GGAATAGGAGCTTTGTTCCTTGGGTTCTTGGGAGCAGCAGGAAGCACTATGGGCGCAGCGTCAATGACGC
TGACGGTACAGGCCAGACAATTATTGTCTGGTATAGTGCAGCAGCAGAACAATTTGCTGAGGGCTATTGA
GGCGCAACAGCATCTGTTGCAACTCACAGTCTGGGGCATCAAGCAGCTCCAGGCAAGAATCCTGGCTGTG
GAAAGATACCTAAAGGATCAACAGCTCCTGGGGATTTGGGGTTGCTCTGGAAAACTCATTTGCACCACTG
CTGTGCCTTGGAATGCTAGTTGGAGTAATAAATCTCTGGAACAGATTTGGAATCACACGACCTGGATGGA
GTGGGACAGAGAAATTAACAATTACACAAGCTTAATACACTCCTTAATTGAAGAATCGCAAAACCAGCAA
GAAAAGAATGAACAAGAATTATTGGAATTAGATAAATGGGCAAGTTTGTGGAATTGGTTTAACATAACAA
ATTGGCTGTGGTATATAAAATTATTCATAATGATAGTAGGAGGCTTGGTAGGTTTAAGAATAGTTTTTGC
TGTACTTTCTATAGTGAATAGAGTTAGGCAGGGATATTCACCATTATCGTTTCAGACCCACCTCCCAACC
CCGAGGGGACCCGACAGGCCCGAAGGAATAGAAGAAGAAGGTGGAGAGAGAGACAGAGACAGATCCATTC
GATTAGTGAACGGATCTCGACGGTATCGGTTAACTTTTAAAAGAAAAGGGGGGATTGGGGGGTACAGTGC
AGGGGAAAGAATAGTAGACATAATAGCAACAGACATACAAACTAAAGAATTACAAAAACAAATTACAAAA
ATTCAAAATTTTATCGATAAGCTTGGGAGTTCCGCTTACATAACTTACGGTAAATGGCCCGCCTGGCTGA
CCGCCCAACGACCCCCGCCCATTGACGTCAATAATGACGTATGTTCCCATAGTAACGCCAATAGGGACTT
TCCATTGACGTCAATGGGTGGAGTATTTACGGTAAACTGCCCACTTGGCAGTACATCAAGTGTATCATAT
GCCAAGTACGCCCCCTATTGACGTCAATGACGGTAAATGGCCCGCCTGGCATTATGCCCAGTACATGACC
TTATGGGACTTTCCTACTTGGCAGTACATCTACGTATTAGTCATCGCTATTACCATGGTGATGCGGTTTT
GGCAGTACATCAATGGGCGTGGATAGCGGTTTGACTCACGGGGATTTCCAAGTCTCCACCCCATTGACGT
CAATGGGAGTTTGTTTTGGCACCAAAATCAACGGGACTTTCCAAAATGTCGTAACAACTCCGCCCCATTG
ACGCAAATGGGCGGTAGGCGTGTACGGTGGGAGGTCTATATAAGCAGAGCTCTCCCTATCAGTGATAGAG
ATCTCCCTATCAGTGATAGAGATCGTCGACTAGTCCAGTGTGGTGGAATTCTGCAGATATCAACAAGTTT
GTACAAAAAAGCAGGCTCCGAATTCGCCCTTATCTACCCGCGAGGTCAGACAAGGGCGAATTCGACCCAG
CTTTCTTGTACAAAGTGGTTGATATCCAGCACAGTGGCGGCCGCTCGAGTCTAGAGGGCCCGCGGTTCGA
AGGTAAGCCTATCCCTAACCCTCTCCTCGGTCTCGATTCTACGCGTACCGGTTAGTAATGATCGACAATC
AACCTCTGGATTACAAAATTTGTGAAAGATTGACTGGTATTCTTAACTATGTTGCTCCTTTTACGCTATG
TGGATACGCTGCTTTAATGCCTTTGTATCATGCTATTGCTTCCCGTATGGCTTTCATTTTCTCCTCCTTG
TATAAATCCTGGTTGCTGTCTCTTTATGAGGAGTTGTGGCCCGTTGTCAGGCAACGTGGCGTGGTGTGCA
CTGTGTTTGCTGACGCAACCCCCACTGGTTGGGGCATTGCCACCACCTGTCAGCTCCTTTCCGGGACTTT
CGCTTTCCCCCTCCCTATTGCCACGGCGGAACTCATCGCCGCCTGCCTTGCCCGCTGCTGGACAGGGGCT
CGGCTGTTGGGCACTGACAATTCCGTGGTGTTGTCGGGGAAGCTGACGTCCTTTCCATGGCTGCTCGCCT
GTGTTGCCACCTGGATTCTGCGCGGGACGTCCTTCTGCTACGTCCCTTCGGCCCTCAATCCAGCGGACCT
TCCTTCCCGCGGCCTGCTGCCGGCTCTGCGGCCTCTTCCGCGTCTTCGCCTTCGCCCTCAGACGAGTCGG
ATCTCCCTTTGGGCCGCCTCCCCGCCTGGCGATGGTACCGGTGTGGAAAGTCCCCAGGCTCCCCAGCAGG
CAGAAGTATGCAAAGCATGCATCTCAATTAGTCAGCAACCAGGTGTGGAAAGTCCCCAGGCTCCCCAGCA
GGCAGAAGTATGCAAAGCATGCATCTCAATTAGTCAGCAACCATAGTCCCGCCCCTAACTCCGCCCATCC
CGCCCCTAACTCCGCCCAGTTCCGCCCATTCTCCGCCCCATGGCTGACTAATTTTTTTTATTTATGCAGA
GGCCGAGGCCGCCTCTGCCTCTGAGCTATTCCAGAAGTAGTGAGGAGGCTTTTTTGGAGGCCTAGGCTTT
TGCAAAAAGCTCCCGGGAGCTTGTATATCCATTTTCGGATCTGATCAGCACGTGTTGACAATTAATCATC
GGCATAGTATATCGGCATAGTATAATACGACAAGGTGAGGAACTAAACCATGGCCAAGCCTTTGTCTCAA
GAAGAATCCACCCTCATTGAAAGAGCAACGGCTACAATCAACAGCATCCCCATCTCTGAAGACTACAGCG
TCGCCAGCGCAGCTCTCTCTAGCGACGGCCGCATCTTCACTGGTGTCAATGTATATCATTTTACTGGGGG
ACCTTGTGCAGAACTCGTGGTGCTGGGCACTGCTGCTGCTGCGGCAGCTGGCAACCTGACTTGTATCGTC
GCGATCGGAAATGAGAACAGGGGCATCTTGAGCCCCTGCGGACGGTGCCGACAGGTGCTTCTCGATCTGC
ATCCTGGGATCAAAGCCATAGTGAAGGACAGTGATGGACAGCCGACGGCAGTTGGGATTCGTGAATTGCT
GCCCTCTGGTTATGTGTGGGAGGGCTAAGCACAATTCGAGCTCGGTACCTTTAAGACCAATGACTTACAA
GGCAGCTGTAGATCTTAGCCACTTTTTAAAAGAAAAGGGGGGACTGGAAGGGCTAATTCACTCCCAACGA
AGACAAGATCTGCTTTTTGCTTGTACTGGGTCTCTCTGGTTAGACCAGATCTGAGCCTGGGAGCTCTCTG
GCTAACTAGGGAACCCACTGCTTAAGCCTCAATAAAGCTTGCCTTGAGTGCTTCAAGTAGTGTGTGCCCG
TCTGTTGTGTGACTCTGGTAACTAGAGATCCCTCAGACCCTTTTAGTCAGTGTGGAAAATCTCTAGCAGT
AGTAGTTCATGTCATCTTATTATTCAGTATTTATAACTTGCAAAGAAATGAATATCAGAGAGTGAGAGGA
ACTTGTTTATTGCAGCTTATAATGGTTACAAATAAAGCAATAGCATCACAAATTTCACAAATAAAGCATT
TTTTTCACTGCATTCTAGTTGTGGTTTGTCCAAACTCATCAATGTATCTTATCATGTCTGGCTCTAGCTA
TCCCGCCCCTAACTCCGCCCATCCCGCCCCTAACTCCGCCCAGTTCCGCCCATTCTCCGCCCCATGGCTG
ACTAATTTTTTTTATTTATGCAGAGGCCGAGGCCGCCTCGGCCTCTGAGCTATTCCAGAAGTAGTGAGGA
GGCTTTTTTGGAGGCCTAGGGACGTACCCAATTCGCCCTATAGTGAGTCGTATTACGCGCGCTCACTGGC
CGTCGTTTTACAACGTCGTGACTGGGAAAACCCTGGCGTTACCCAACTTAATCGCCTTGCAGCACATCCC
CCTTTCGCCAGCTGGCGTAATAGCGAAGAGGCCCGCACCGATCGCCCTTCCCAACAGTTGCGCAGCCTGA
ATGGCGAATGGG
[124 nt withheld, positions 4843-4966]
C
[91 nt withheld, positions 4968-5058]
A
[49 nt withheld, positions 5060-5108]
CCTTTGACGTTGGAGTCCACGTTCTTT
[37 nt withheld, positions 5136-5172]
ACCCTATCTCGGTCTATTCTTTTGATTTATAAGGGATTTTGCCGATTTCGGCCTATTGGTTAAAAAATGA
GCTGATTTAACAAAAATTTAACGCGAATTTTAACAAAATATTAACGCTTACAATTTAGGTGGCACTTTTC
GGGGAAATGTGCGCGGAACCCCTATTTGTTTATTTTTCTAAATACATTCAAATATGTATCCGCTCATGAG
ACAATAACCCTGATAAATGCTTCAATAATATTGAAAAAGGAAGAGTATGAGTATTCAACATTTCCGTGTC
GCCCTTATTCCCTTTTTTGCGGCATTTTGCCTTCCTGTTTTTGCTCACCCAGAAACGCTGGTGAAAGTAA
AAGATGCTGAAGATCAGTTGGGTGCACGAGTGGGTTACATCGAACTGGATCTCAACAGCGGTAAGATCCT
TGAGAGTTTTCGCCCCGAAGAACGTTTTCCAATGATGAGCACTTTTAAAGTTCTGCTATGTGGCGCGGTA
TTATCCCGTATTGACGCCGGGCAAGAGCAACTCGGTCGCCGCATACACTATTCTCAGAATGACTTGGTTG
AGTACTCACCAGTCACAGAAAAGCATCTTACGGATGGCATGACAGTAAGAGAATTATGCAGTGCTGCCAT
AACCATGAGTGATAACACTGCGGCCAACTTACTTCTGACAACGATCGGAGGACCGAAGGAGCTAACCGCT
TTTTTGCACAACATGGGGGATCATGTAACTCGCCTTGATCGTTGGGAACCGGAGCTGAATGAAGCCATAC
CAAACGACGAGCGTGACACCACGATGCCTGTAGCAATGGCAACAACGTTGCGCAAACTATTAACTGGCGA
ACTACTTACTCTAGCTTCCCGGCAACAATTAATAGACTGGATGGAGGCGGATAAAGTTGCAGGACCACTT
CTGCGCTCGGCCCTTCCGGCTGGCTGGTTTATTGCTGATAAATCTGGAGCCGGTGAGCGTGGGTCTCGCG
GTATCATTGCAGCACTGGGGCCAGATGGTAAGCCCTCCCGTATCGTAGTTATCTACACGACGGGGAGTCA
GGCAACTATGGATGAACGAAATAGACAGATCGCTGAGATAGGTGCCTCACTGATTAAGCATTGGTAACTG
TCAGACCAAGTTTACTCATATATACTTTAGATTGATTTAAAACTTCATTTTTAATTTAAAAGGATCTAGG
TGAAGATCCTTTTTGATAATCTCATGACCAAAATCCCTTAACGTGAGTTTTCGTTCCACTGAGCGTCAGA
CCCCGTAGAAAAGATCAAAGGATCTTCTTGAGATCCTTTTTTTCTGCGCGTAATCTGCTGCTTGCAAACA
AAAAAACCACCGCTACCAGCGGTGGTTTGTTTGCCGGATCAAGAGCTACCAACTCTTTTTCCGAAGGTAA
CTGGCTTCAGCAGAGCGCAGATACCAAATACTGTTCTTCTAGTGTAGCCGTAGTTAGGCCACCACTTCAA
GAACTCTGTAGCACCGCCTACATACCTCGCTCTGCTAATCCTGTTACCAGTGGCTGCTGCCAGTGGCGAT
AAGTCGTGTCTTACCGGGTTGGACTCAAGACGATAGTTACCGGATAAGGCGCAGCGGTCGGGCTGAACGG
GGGGTTCGTGCACACAGCCCAGCTTGGAGCGAACGACCTACACCGAACTGAGATACCTACAGCGTGAGCT
ATGAGAAAGCGCCACGCTTCCCGAAGGGAGAAAGGCGGACAGGTATCCGGTAAGCGGCAGGGTCGGAACA
GGAGAGCGCACGAGGGAGCTTCCAGGGGGAAACGCCTGGTATCTTTATAGTCCTGTCGGGTTTCGCCACC
TCTGACTTGAGCGTCGATTTTTGTGATGCTCGTCAGGGGGGCGGAGCCTATGGAAAAACGCCAGCAACGC
GGCCTTTTTACGGTTCCTGGCCTTTTGCTGGCCTTTTGCTCACATGTTCTTTCCTGCGTTATCCCCTGAT
TCTGTGGATAACCGTATTACCGCCTTTGAGTGAGCTGATACCGCTCGCCGCAGCCGAACGACCGAGCGCA
GCGAGTCAGTGAGCGAGGAAGCGGAAGAGCGCCCAATACGCAAACCGCCTCTCCCCGCGCGTTGGCCGAT
TCATTAATGCAGCTGGCACGACAGGTTTCCCGACTGGAAAGCGGGCAGTGAGCGCAACGCAATTAATGTG
AGTTAGCTCACTCATTAGGCACCCCAGGCTTTACACTTTATGCTTCCGGCTCGTATGTTGTGTGGAATTG
TGAGCGGATAACAATTTCACACAGGAAACAGCTATGACCATGATTACGCCAAGCGCGCAATTAACCCTCA
CTAAAGGGAACAAAAGCTGGAGCTGCAAGCTTAATGTAGTCTTATGCAATACTCTTGTAGTCTTGCAACA
TGGTAACGATGAGTTAGCAACATGCCTTACAAGGAGAGAAAAAGCACCGTGCATGCCGATTGGTGGAAGT
AAGGTGGTACGATCGTGCCTTATTAGGAAGGCAACAGACGGGTCTGACATGGATTGGACGAACCACTGAA
TTGCCGCATTGCAGAGATATTGTATTTAAGTGCCTAGCTCGATACATAAAC
